Addgene plasmid #152980: pGBW-m4133302
Purpose: Mammalian expression plasmid for SARS-CoV-2 helicase
Depositing lab: Ginkgo Bioworks & Benjie Chen. Depositing organization: Ginkgo Bioworks.
Backbone
  Vector backbone: pTwist_CMV_Puro_6
  Backbone size w/o insert (bp): 6080
  Vector type: Mammalian Expression
  Selectable markers: Puromycin
Growth in bacteria
  Bacterial resistance: Ampicillin, 100 μg/mL
  Growth temperature: 37°C
  Growth strain: DH5alpha
  Copy number: High Copy
Gene/Insert
  Gene/Insert name: SARS-CoV-2 helicase (alt name: nsp13)
  Species: Severe acute respiratory syndrome coronavirus 2
  Insert size (bp): 1802
  Mutation: wt
  Entrez Gene: ORF1ab (a.k.a. GU280_gp01)
  Promoter: CMV
  Tag / fusion protein: Cleavable TEV;TapTag (C terminal on backbone)
  Cloning method: Unknown
Resource information
  A portion of this plasmid was derived from a plasmid made by: GinkgoBioworks
Depositor comments: NCBI reference sequence: YP_009725308.1
How to cite: pGBW-m4133302 was a gift from Ginkgo Bioworks & Benjie Chen (Addgene plasmid # 152980 ; http://n2t.net/addgene:152980 ; RRID:Addgene_152980)
