[The description below was written by a language model from this plasmid's Addgene catalogue record and pLannotate feature annotations shown in this document.]
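Description:
pGBW-m4133302 is a mammalian expression plasmid built on the pTwist_CMV_Puro_6 backbone to produce the SARS-CoV-2 helicase, nsp13, a mature cleavage product of the ORF1ab replicase polyprotein. It is maintained in E. coli as a high-copy plasmid through a ColE1/pUC-type origin and an intact β-lactamase gene conferring ampicillin resistance. For selection in mammalian cells it carries a separate cassette in which the human ubiquitin C promoter drives puromycin N-acetyltransferase, closed by a synthetic polyadenylation signal.

The wild-type helicase coding sequence (about 1.8 kb) sits downstream of the CMV immediate-early enhancer and promoter. The automated annotation picks it up as a replicase polyprotein fragment matched to the related SARS-CoV protein, spanning the numbering origin of the circular sequence. The functional text attached to that match describes a different polyprotein product and does not apply to nsp13. The catalogue lists a C-terminal, backbone-encoded TEV-cleavable TAP tag, and the feature table agrees: directly after the insert come a short fragment resembling myosin light chain kinase, which corresponds to the calmodulin-binding peptide, and a segment of Staphylococcus aureus protein A containing IgG-binding domains. This arrangement supports tandem affinity purification, in which the fusion is captured on IgG, released by TEV protease and then bound to calmodulin. An SV40 polyadenylation signal is annotated just downstream, though on the reverse strand.

Bacterial T7 and rrnG terminators, additional synthetic poly(A) signals and β-globin insulator elements flank the expression unit, presumably isolating it from neighbouring transcription. The construct suits transient or puromycin-selected expression of tagged nsp13 for purification or for studying host-protein interactions, although the record states only mammalian expression as its purpose.
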