Features (pLannotate 1.2.2; 21 found; start..end, strand, type, name):
   1865..1942    +  CDS            MYLK2 (fragment): MYLK2_HUMAN - Experimental evidence at protein level: Swiss-Prot protein existence level 1. Implicated in the level of global muscle contraction and cardiac function. Phosphorylates a specific serine in the N-terminus of a myosin light chain. From Homo sapiens (Human).
   2024..2374    +  CDS            spa (fragment): SPA_STAAU - Experimental evidence at protein level: Swiss-Prot protein existence level 1. Plays a role in the inhibition of the host innate and adaptive immune responses. Possesses five immunoglobulin-binding domains that capture both the fragment crystallizable region (Fc region) and the Fab region (part of Ig that identifies antigen) of immunoglobulins (By similarity). In turn, Staphylococcus aureus is protected from phagocytic killing via inhibition of Ig Fc region. In addition, the host elicited B-cell response is prevented due to a decrease of antibody-secreting cell proliferation that en
   2439..2560    -  polyA_signal   SV40 poly(A) signal: SV40 polyadenylation signal
   2583..2652    -  CDS            large T antigen (fragment): large T antigen from SV40 (simian virus 40)
   2675..2721    +  terminator     T7 terminator: transcription terminator for bacteriophage T7 RNA polymerase
   2751..2887    +  terminator     rrnG terminator: transcription terminator from the E. coli ribosomal RNA rrnG operon (Albrechtsen et al., 1991)
   2932..3003    +  misc_feature   3' β-globin insulator: insulator downstream of the human β-globin locus (Farrell et al., 2002)
   3229..3817    -  rep_origin     ori: high-copy-number ColE1/pMB1/pBR322/pUC origin of replication
   3989..4053    -  CDS            bla(M) (fragment): β-lactamase lacking the signal sequence; bla(M); allows cytosolic expression of β-lactamase
   4317..5526    +  promoter       UbC promoter: human ubiquitin C promoter
   5530..6127    +  CDS            PuroR (fragment): puromycin N-acetyltransferase; pac from Streptomyces; confers resistance to puromycin
   6156..6204    +  polyA_signal   poly(A) signal: synthetic polyadenylation signal
   6470..7330    +  CDS            AmpR: β-lactamase; bla; confers resistance to ampicillin, carbenicillin, and related antibiotics
   7343..7479    +  terminator     rrnG terminator: transcription terminator from the E. coli ribosomal RNA rrnG operon (Albrechtsen et al., 1991)
   7624..7695    +  misc_feature   5' β-globin insulator: insulator upstream of the human β-globin locus (Farrell et al., 2002)
   7700..7746    -  terminator     T7 terminator: transcription terminator for bacteriophage T7 RNA polymerase
   7764..7812    -  polyA_signal   poly(A) signal: synthetic polyadenylation signal
   7893..8196    +  enhancer       CMV enhancer: human cytomegalovirus immediate early enhancer
   8269..8286    -  promoter       CMV promoter (fragment): human cytomegalovirus (CMV) immediate early promoter
   8349..8400    +  promoter       CMVd2 promoter: truncated human cytomegalovirus (CMV) immediate early promoter that yields moderately reduced expression relative to the full-length promoter
   8460..1816    +  CDS            rep (fragment) (across the origin): R1AB_SARS - Experimental evidence at protein level: Swiss-Prot protein existence level 1. [2'-O-methyltransferase]: Methyltransferase that mediates mRNA cap 2'-O-ribose methylation to the 5'-cap structure of viral mRNAs. N7-methyl guanosine cap is a prerequisite for binding of nsp16. Therefore plays an essential role in viral mRNAs cap methylation which is essential to evade immune system. From Severe acute respiratory syndrome coronavirus (SARS-CoV).
>Addgene plasmid #152980 | pGBW-m4133302 | depositor full sequence | sequence record 295992 | Full Sequence
CACCATGGCGGTGGGGGCTTGCGTACTATGTAACAGCCAGACGTCATTGCGCTGCGGTGCATGTATAAGA
AGGCCGTTTCTGTGTTGCAAATGCTGCTACGATCATGTTATTTCGACTTCTCACAAGCTTGTGCTCAGTG
TCAATCCTTATGTGTGTAATGCCCCCGGATGCGACGTCACAGATGTTACCCAACTGTACCTGGGCGGCAT
GTCCTATTATTGTAAGAGCCACAAACCACCAATCTCCTTCCCCCTGTGCGCCAACGGACAGGTGTTTGGG
CTCTACAAAAACACATGTGTGGGATCTGACAATGTCACCGACTTCAACGCTATCGCCACATGCGATTGGA
CTAATGCAGGCGACTACATTTTAGCCAACACCTGTACCGAACGGCTGAAGTTATTTGCGGCTGAGACTCT
AAAGGCAACTGAGGAAACCTTCAAACTTTCATATGGTATCGCCACGGTACGTGAGGTGTTGTCTGATCGA
GAACTGCATCTCAGTTGGGAGGTCGGGAAGCCTAGACCTCCCCTTAATCGAAATTACGTGTTCACAGGTT
ATAGGGTTACCAAGAACAGCAAAGTCCAGATCGGCGAATATACTTTTGAGAAGGGAGATTACGGTGACGC
CGTAGTGTATCGTGGCACAACAACATACAAACTGAATGTTGGGGATTACTTCGTGCTGACGTCCCACACC
GTTATGCCGCTCTCAGCTCCAACTTTGGTTCCCCAGGAACATTACGTGCGGATTACTGGACTCTATCCAA
CGCTAAACATAAGCGACGAGTTTTCCAGCAACGTGGCTAATTACCAAAAGGTCGGCATGCAGAAGTACTC
CACCCTTCAGGGTCCTCCTGGGACTGGCAAAAGTCACTTCGCCATCGGACTGGCACTTTACTATCCCAGT
GCGCGCATTGTATATACCGCCTGCTCACATGCGGCAGTGGACGCCCTGTGTGAGAAGGCTTTAAAGTATC
TGCCAATAGACAAATGCTCTCGCATTATCCCTGCCAGGGCCAGAGTGGAGTGCTTTGATAAGTTTAAAGT
GAACTCGACCCTCGAACAGTATGTCTTCTGCACAGTTAACGCATTGCCCGAAACGACCGCCGATATAGTT
GTGTTCGACGAAATCTCAATGGCTACCAATTATGATCTCTCCGTCGTCAATGCACGGCTGCGGGCCAAAC
ACTACGTCTACATCGGGGACCCCGCGCAGTTACCAGCACCGCGAACCCTACTGACTAAGGGCACACTTGA
GCCAGAGTACTTCAACAGCGTATGTAGACTGATGAAAACCATTGGCCCTGATATGTTCCTGGGAACATGT
CGGAGGTGCCCCGCTGAAATAGTGGACACCGTTTCAGCACTTGTGTACGACAATAAGCTCAAAGCACACA
AGGATAAATCCGCACAATGTTTTAAGATGTTTTACAAAGGGGTTATTACCCATGATGTGTCTAGCGCTAT
CAATCGCCCTCAGATTGGCGTGGTGAGAGAGTTTTTGACGCGAAATCCCGCCTGGCGAAAGGCCGTATTC
ATCAGTCCTTACAACTCGCAAAATGCCGTCGCTAGTAAGATTTTAGGACTCCCTACTCAGACAGTTGATA
GCTCTCAAGGTTCTGAATACGATTATGTGATTTTTACTCAGACTACCGAAACGGCACATTCTTGTAACGT
CAACCGTTTTAACGTGGCCATTACAAGGGCCAAGGTTGGCATCTTGTGTATCATGTCAGACCGGGACCTG
TATGATAAACTGCAATTCACATCTTTGGAGATACCGCGCCGCAATGTCGCTACCCTTCAGGAAAACCTTT
ACTTTCAGTCGGGACGGCGAATCCCGGGGCTGATAAATCCCTGGAAAAGGAGATGGAAGAAGAACTTTAT
TGCAGTGTCTGCGGCTAACCGGTTCAAAAAGATCAGTTCAAGCGGCGCCCTAGATTACGACATTCCTACG
ACCGCCTCCGAGAATCTCTATTTCCAGGGTGAATTTGGCTTGGCACAACATGACGAGGCCGTCGATAACA
AGTTTAATAAAGAACAGCAGAACGCTTTCTATGAGATCCTTCACTTACCAAATCTGAACGAAGAGCAACG
CAACGCTTTCATTCAGAGCCTGAAAGACGATCCCTCGCAGTCTGCAAATCTCCTGGCCGAAGCCAAGAAG
CTGAATGACGCACAGGCTCCAAAAGTTGATAACAAGTTTAACAAGGAGCAGCAGAATGCTTTCTACGAGA
TATTGCACCTTCCTAATCTGAATGAGGAACAAAGAAATGCATTTATCCAGTCCCTAAAAGACGATCCATC
ACAGAGTGCCAACCTGCTTGCGGAAGCCAAAAAGCTCAATGATGCCCAGGCCCCGAAAGTAGACGCGAAC
CATCAATAAGCTAGCTTGACTGACTGAGATACAGCGTACCTTCAGCTCACAGACATGATAAGATACATTG
ATGAGTTTGGACAAACCACAACTAGAATGCAGTGAAAAAAATGCTTTATTTGTGAAATTTGTGATGCTAT
TGCTTTATTTGTAACCATTATAAGCTGCAATAAACAAGTTAACAACAACAATTGCATTCATTTTATGTTT
CAGGTTCAGGGGGAGGTGTGGGAGGTTTTTTAAAGCAAGTAAAACCTCTACAAATGTGGTATTGGCCCAT
CTCTATCGGTATCGTAGCATAACCCCTTGGGGCCTCTAAACGGGTCTTGAGGGGTTTTTTGTGCCCCTCG
GGCCGGATTGCTATCTACCGGCATTGGCGCAGAAAAAAATGCCTGATGCGACGCTGCGCGTCTTATACTC
CCACATATGCCAGATTCAGCAACGGATACGGCTTCCCCAACTTGCCCACTTCCATACGTGTCCTCCTTAC
CAGAAATTTATCCTTAAGGTCGTCAGCTATCCTGCAGGCGATCTCTCGATTTCGATCAAGACATTCCTTT
AATGGTCTTTTCTGGACACCACTAGGGGTCAGAAGTAGTTCATCAAACTTTCTTCCCTCCCTAATCTCAT
TGGTTACCTTGGGCTATCGAAACTTAATTAACCAGTCAAGTCAGCTACTTGGCGAGATCGACTTGTCTGG
GTTTCGACTACGCTCAGAATTGCGTCAGTCAAGTTCGATCTGGTCCTTGCTATTGCACCCGTTCTCCGAT
TACGAGTTTCATTTAAATCATGTGAGCAAAAGGCCAGCAAAAGGCCAGGAACCGTAAAAAGGCCGCGTTG
CTGGCGTTTTTCCATAGGCTCCGCCCCCCTGACGAGCATCACAAAAATCGACGCTCAAGTCAGAGGTGGC
GAAACCCGACAGGACTATAAAGATACCAGGCGTTTCCCCCTGGAAGCTCCCTCGTGCGCTCTCCTGTTCC
GACCCTGCCGCTTACCGGATACCTGTCCGCCTTTCTCCCTTCGGGAAGCGTGGCGCTTTCTCATAGCTCA
CGCTGTAGGTATCTCAGTTCGGTGTAGGTCGTTCGCTCCAAGCTGGGCTGTGTGCACGAACCCCCCGTTC
AGCCCGACCGCTGCGCCTTATCCGGTAACTATCGTCTTGAGTCCAACCCGGTAAGACACGACTTATCGCC
ACTGGCAGCAGCCACTGGTAACAGGATTAGCAGAGCGAGGTATGTAGGCGGTGCTACAGAGTTCTTGAAG
TGGTGGCCTAACTACGGCTACACTAGAAGAACAGTATTTGGTATCTGCGCTCTGCTGAAGCCAGTTACCT
TCGGAAAAAGAGTTGGTAGCTCTTGATCCGGCAAACAAACCACCGCTGGTAGCGGTGGTTTTTTTGTTTG
CAAGCAGCAGATTACGCGCAGAAAAAAAGGATCTCAAGAAGATCCTTTGATCTTTTCTACGGGGTCTGAC
GCTCAGTGGAACGAAAACTCACGTTAAGGGATTTTGGTCATGAGATTATCAAAAAGGATCTTCACCTAGA
TCCTTTTAAATTAAAAATGAAGTTTTAAATCAATCTAAAGTATATATGAGTAAACTTGGTCTGACAGTTA
CCAATGCTTAATCAGTGAGGCACCTATCTCAGCGATCTGTCTATTTCGTTCATCCATAGTTGCATTTAAA
TTTCCGAACTCTCCAAGGCCCTCGTCGGAAAATCTTCAAACCTTTCGTCCGATCCATCTTGCAGGCTACC
TCTCGAACGAACTATCGCAAGTCTCTTGGCCGGCCTTGCGCCTTGGCTATTGCTTGGCAGCGCCTATCGC
CAGGTATTACTCCAATCCCGAATATCCGAGATCGGGATCACCCGAGAGAAGTTCAACCTACATCCTCAAT
CCCGATCTATCCGAGATCCGAGGAATATCGAAATCGGGGCGCGCCTGGCCTCCGCGCCGGGTTTTGGCGC
CTCCCGCGGGCGCCCCCCTCGTCACGGCGAGCGCTGCCACGTCAGACGAAGGGCGCAGGAGCGTCCTGAT
CCTTCCGCCCGGACGCTCAGGACAGCGGCCCGCTGCTCATAAGACTCGGCCTTAGAACCCCAGTATCAGC
AGAAGGACATTTTAGGACGGGACTTGGGTGACTCTAGGGCACTGGTTTTCTTTCCAGAGAGCGGAACAGG
CGAGGAAAAGTAGTCCCTTCTCGGCGATTCTGCGGAGGGATCTCCGTGGGGCGGTGAACGCCGATGATTA
TATAAGGACGCGCCGGGTGTGGCACAGCTAGTTCCGTCGCAGCCGGGATTTGGGTCGCGGTTCTTGTTTG
TGGATCGCTGTGATCGTCACTTGGTGAGTAGCGGGCTGCTGGGCTGGCCGGGGCTTTCGTGGCCGCCGGG
CCGCTCGGTGGGACGGAAGCGTGTGGAGAGACCGCCAAGGGCTGTAGTCTGGGTCCGCGAGCAAGGTTGC
CCTGAACTGGGGGTTGGGGGGAGCGCAGCAAAATGGCGGCTGTTCCCGAGTCTTGAATGGAAGACGCTTG
TGAGGCGGGCTGTGAGGTCGTTGAAACAAGGTGGGGGGCATGGTGGGCGGCAAGAACCCAAGGTCTTGAG
CCCTTCGCTAATGCGGGAAAGCTCTTATTCGGGTGAGATGGGCTGGGCACCATCTGGGGACCCTGACGTG
AAGTTTGTCACTGACTGGAGAACTCGGTTTGTCGTCTGTTGCGGGGGCGGCAGTTATGGCGGTGCCGTTG
GGCAGTGCACCCGTACCTTTGGGAGCGCGCGCCCTCGTCGTGTCGTGACGTCACCCGTTCTGTTGGCTTA
TAATGCAGGGTGGGGCCACCTGCCGGTAGGTGTGCGGTAGGCTTTTCTCCGTCGCAGGACGCAGGGTTCG
GGCCTAGGGTAGGCTCTCCTGAATCGACAGGCGCCGGACCTCTGGTGAGGGGAGGGATAAGTGAGGCGTC
AGTTTCTTTGGTCGGTTTTATGTACCTATCTTCTTAAGTAGCTGAAGCTCCGGTTTTGAACTATGCGCTC
GGGGTTGGCGAGTGTGTTTTGTGAAGTTTTTTAGGCACCTTTTGAAATGTAATCATTTGGGTCAATATGT
AATTTTCAGTGTTAGACTTGTAAATTGTCCGCTAAATTCTGGCCGTTTTTGGCTTTTTTGTTAGACAACA
TGACCGAGTACAAGCCCACGGTGCGCCTCGCCACCCGCGACGACGTCCCCAGGGCCGTACGCACCCTCGC
CGCCGCGTTCGCCGACTACCCCGCCACGCGCCACACCGTCGATCCGGACCGCCACATCGAGCGGGTCACC
GAGCTGCAAGAACTCTTCCTCACGCGCGTCGGGCTCGACATCGGCAAGGTGTGGGTCGCGGACGACGGCG
CCGCGGTGGCGGTCTGGACCACGCCGGAGAGCGTCGAAGCGGGGGCGGTGTTCGCCGAGATCGGCCCGCG
CATGGCCGAGTTGAGCGGTTCCCGGCTGGCCGCGCAGCAACAGATGGAGGGCCTCCTGGCGCCGCACCGG
CCCAAGGAGCCCGCGTGGTTCCTGGCCACCGTCGGCGTCTCGCCCGACCACCAGGGCAAGGGTCTGGGCA
GCGCCGTCGTGCTCCCCGGAGTGGAGGCCGCCGAGCGCGCCGGGGTGCCCGCCTTCCTGGAGACCTCCGC
GCCCCGCAACCTCCCCTTCTACGAGCGGCTCGGCTTCACCGTCACCGCCGACGTCGAGGTGCCCGAAGGA
CCGCGCACCTGGTGCATGACCCGCAAGCCCGGTGCCTAGGCTAGTATGTAAGCCTAGTCTTAGATAATAA
AATCGCTATCCATCGAAGATGGATGTGTGTTGGTTTTTTGTGTGTGTAACGCTAGGCGCGCCTGGTGTAC
CGAGAACGATCCTCTCAGTGCGAGTCTCGACGATCCATATCGTTGCTTGGCAGTCAGCCAGTCGGAATCC
AGCTTGGGACCCAGGAAGTCCAATCGTCAGATATTGTACTCAAGCCTGGTCACGGCAGCGTACCGATCTG
TTTAAACCTAGATATTGATAGTCTGATCGGTCAACGTATAATCGAGTCCTAGCTTTTGCAAACATCTATC
AAGAGACAGGATCAGCAGGAGGCTTTCGCATGAGTATTCAACATTTCCGTGTCGCCCTTATTCCCTTTTT
TGCGGCATTTTGCCTTCCTGTTTTTGCTCACCCAGAAACGCTGGTGAAAGTAAAAGATGCTGAAGATCAG
TTGGGTGCGCGAGTGGGTTACATCGAACTGGATCTCAACAGCGGTAAGATCCTTGAGAGTTTTCGCCCCG
AAGAACGCTTTCCAATGATGAGCACTTTTAAAGTTCTGCTATGTGGCGCGGTATTATCCCGTATTGACGC
CGGGCAAGAGCAACTCGGTCGCCGCATACACTATTCTCAGAATGACTTGGTTGAGTATTCACCAGTCACA
GAAAAGCATCTTACGGATGGCATGACAGTAAGAGAATTATGCAGTGCTGCCATAACCATGAGTGATAACA
CTGCGGCCAACTTACTTCTGACAACGATTGGAGGACCGAAGGAGCTAACCGCTTTTTTGCACAACATGGG
GGATCATGTAACTCGCCTTGATCGTTGGGAACCGGAGCTGAATGAAGCCATACCAAACGACGAGCGTGAC
ACCACGATGCCTGTAGCAATGGCAACAACCTTGCGTAAACTATTAACTGGCGAACTACTTACTCTAGCTT
CCCGGCAACAGTTGATAGACTGGATGGAGGCGGATAAAGTTGCAGGACCACTTCTGCGCTCGGCCCTTCC
GGCTGGCTGGTTTATTGCTGATAAATCTGGAGCCGGTGAGCGTGGGTCTCGCGGTATCATTGCAGCACTG
GGGCCAGATGGTAAGCCCTCCCGTATCGTAGTTATCTACACGACGGGGAGTCAGGCAACTATGGATGAAC
GAAATAGACAGATCGCTGAGATAGGTGCCTCACTGATTAAGCATTGGTAACCGATTCTAGGTGCATTGGC
GCAGAAAAAAATGCCTGATGCGACGCTGCGCGTCTTATACTCCCACATATGCCAGATTCAGCAACGGATA
CGGCTTCCCCAACTTGCCCACTTCCATACGTGTCCTCCTTACCAGAAATTTATCCTTAAGATCGTTTAAA
CTCGACTCTGGCTCTATCGAATCTCCGTCGTTTCGAGCTTACGCGAACAGCCGTGGCGCTCATTTGCTCG
TCGGGCATCGAATCTCGTCAGCTATCGTCAGCTTACCTTTTTGGCAGCGATCGCGGCTCCCGACATCTTG
GACCATTAGCTCCACAGGTATCTTCTTCCCTCTAGTGGTCATAACAGCAGCTTCAGCTACCTCTCAATTC
AAAAAACCCCTCAAGACCCGTTTAGAGGCCCCAAGGGGTTATGCTATCAATCGTTGCGTTACACACACAA
AAAACCAACACACATCCATCTTCGATGGATAGCGATTTTATTATCTAACTGCTGATCGAGTGTAGCCAGA
TCTAGTAATCAATTACGGGGTCATTAGTTCATAGCCCATATATGGAGTTCCGCGTTACATAACTTACGGT
AAATGGCCCGCCTGGCTGACCGCCCAACGACCCCCGCCCATTGACGTCAATAATGACGTATGTTCCCATA
GTAACGCCAATAGGGACTTTCCATTGACGTCAATGGGTGGAGTATTTACGGTAAACTGCCCACTTGGCAG
TACATCAAGTGTATCATATGCCAAGTACGCCCCCTATTGACGTCAATGACGGTAAATGGCCCGCCTGGCA
TTATGCCCAGTACATGACCTTATGGGACTTTCCTACTTGGCAGTACATCTACGTATTAGTCATCGCTATT
ACCATGCTGATGCGGTTTTGGCAGTACATCAATGGGCGTGGATAGCGGTTTGACTCACGGGGATTTCCAA
GTCTCCACCCCATTGACGTCAATGGGAGTTTGTTTTGGCACCAAAATCAACGGGACTTTCCAAAATGTCG
TAACAACTCCGCCCCATTGACGCAAATGGGCGGTAGGCGTGTACGGTGGGAGGTCTATATAAGCAGAGCT
GGTTTAGTGAACCGTCAGATCAGATCTTTGTCGATCCTACCATCCACTCGACACACCCGCCAGCGGCCGC
